Addgene plasmid #138072: MYMH 468
Purpose: Natural Terminator BB0010 inserted between mCherry and GFP
Depositing lab: Meng How Tan. Depositing organization: Nanyang Technological University. Publication: An Expanded Synthetic Biology Toolkit for Gene Expression Control in Acetobacteraceae. Teh MY, Ooi KH, Danny Teo SX, Bin Mansoor ME, Shaun Lim WZ, Tan MH. ACS Synth Biol. 2019 Apr 19;8(4):708-723. doi: 10.1021/acssynbio.8b00168. Epub 2019 Mar 22. PubMed 30865830.
Backbone
  Vector backbone: pSEVA-331Bb
  Vector type: Bacterial Expression
Growth in bacteria
  Bacterial resistance: Chloramphenicol, 25 μg/mL
  Growth temperature: 37°C
  Growth strain: DH5alpha
  Copy number: High Copy
Gene/Insert
  Gene/Insert name: J23104-mCherry-BB0010-GFP-pSEVA-331Bb
  Species: Synthetic
  Cloning method: Restriction Enzyme; 5′ cloning site Unknown (unknown if destroyed)
Terms and licenses: Academic/Nonprofit Terms; Industry Terms: Not Available to Industry
Depositor comments: Intermediate expression
How to cite: MYMH 468 was a gift from Meng How Tan (Addgene plasmid # 138072 ; http://n2t.net/addgene:138072 ; RRID:Addgene_138072)
