[The description below was written by a language model from this plasmid's Addgene catalogue record and pLannotate feature annotations shown in this document.]
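Description:
MYMH 468 is a bacterial expression plasmid built on pSEVA-331Bb, a BioBrick-compatible broad-host-range backbone. It replicates through the pBBR1 oriV together with its cognate pBBR1 Rep protein, which allows maintenance in a range of Gram-negative bacteria beyond E. coli, and it carries an incP origin of transfer (oriT) so it can be mobilised by conjugation. Selection is by chloramphenicol resistance from the cat gene driven by its own promoter. The cargo region is insulated by backbone terminators (rrnB T1 upstream, lambda t0 downstream), and a BioBrick suffix sits at its 3′ end.

The insert is a synthetic two-reporter terminator-testing cassette, J23104-mCherry-BB0010-GFP. A constitutive Anderson-family promoter (named J23104 in the record; the automated annotation matches it only as a fragment of the related J23119) drives mCherry, followed by the terminator under test and then a second fluorescent protein gene. In this arrangement red fluorescence reports transcription entering the terminator, while green fluorescence reports read-through, so the ratio of the two signals measures termination efficiency. The test element, described as the natural terminator BB0010, is annotated in the feature table as an rrnB T1 terminator located between the two reading frames. The downstream reporter, GFP according to the catalogue entry, was labelled hfriFP by the annotation software, and it is followed by rrnB T1 and T7Te terminators. The depositor notes "intermediate expression" for this construct. It belongs to a toolkit of parts characterised for controlling gene expression in Acetobacteraceae.
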