Features (pLannotate 1.2.2; 14 found; start..end, strand, type, name):
     24..680     +  CDS            cat: CAT_ECOLX - Experimental evidence at protein level: Swiss-Prot protein existence level 1. This enzyme is an effector of chloramphenicol resistance in bacteria. From Escherichia coli. This protein is used as a marker in many commonly used cloning vectors, such as pACYC184.
    832..940     +  oriT           oriT: incP origin of transfer
    951..1613    -  CDS            pBBR1 Rep: replication protein for the broad-host-range plasmid pBBR1 from Bordetella bronchiseptica
   1614..2385    -  rep_origin     pBBR1 oriV: replication origin of the broad-host-range plasmid pBBR1 from Bordetella bronchiseptica; requires the pBBR1 Rep protein for replication
   2500..2586    -  terminator     rrnB T1 terminator: Escherichia coli rrnB; transcription terminator T1 from the E. coli rrnB gene
   2631..2656    +  promoter       J23119(SpeI) promoter (fragment): bacterial promoter (Registry of Standard Biological Parts BBa J23119) modified to end with an SpeI site
   2691..3398    +  CDS            mCherry: mCherry is a basic (constitutively fluorescent) red fluorescent protein published in 2004, derived from Discosoma sp.. It is reported to be a very rapidly-maturing monomer with low acid sensitivity.
   3422..3493    +  terminator     rrnB T1 terminator: transcription terminator T1 from the E. coli rrnB gene
   3525..4238    +  CDS            hfriFP: hfriFP is a fluorescent protein published in 2013, derived from Herbaspirillum frisingense.
   4261..4332    +  terminator     rrnB T1 terminator: transcription terminator T1 from the E. coli rrnB gene
   4348..4375    +  terminator     T7Te terminator: phage T7 early transcription terminator
   4382..4402    +  misc_feature   BioBrick suffix: universal suffix for all parts
   4407..4501    +  terminator     lambda t0 terminator: transcription terminator from phage lambda
   4549..23      +  promoter       cat promoter (across the origin): promoter of the E. coli cat gene encoding chloramphenicol acetyltransferase
>Addgene plasmid #138072 | MYMH 468 | addgene full sequence | sequence record 274943 | Addgene NGS Result
TTTCAGGAGCTAAGGAAGCTAAAATGGAGAAAAAAATCACTGGATATACCACCGTTGATATATCCCAATG
GCATCGTAAAGAACATTTTGAGGCATTTCAGTCAGTTGCTCAATGTACCTATAACCAGACCGTTCAGCTG
GATATTACGGCCTTTTTAAAGACCGTAAAGAAAAATAAGCACAAGTTTTATCCGGCCTTTATTCACATTC
TTGCCCGCCTGATGAATGCTCATCCGGAATTTCGTATGGCAATGAAAGACGGTGAGCTGGTGATATGGGA
TAGTGTTCACCCTTGTTACACCGTTTTCCATGAGCAAACTGAAACGTTTTCATCGCTCTGGAGTGAATAC
CACGACGATTTCCGGCAGTTTCTACACATATATTCGCAAGATGTGGCGTGTTACGGTGAAAACCTGGCCT
ATTTCCCTAAAGGGTTTATTGAGAATATGTTTTTCGTCTCAGCCAATCCCTGGGTGAGTTTCACCAGTTT
TGATTTAAACGTGGCCAATATGGACAACTTCTTCGCCCCCGTTTTCACCATGGGCAAATATTATACGCAA
GGCGACAAGGTGCTGATGCCGCTGGCGATTCAGGTTCATCATGCCGTTTGTGATGGCTTCCATGTCGGCA
GAATGCTTAATGAATTACAACAGTACTGCGATGAGTGGCAGGGCGGGGCGTAATTTGACTTTTGTCCTTT
TCCGCTGCATAACCCTGCTTCGGGGTCATTATAGCGATTTTTTCGGTATATCCATCCTTTTTCGCACGAT
ATACAGGATTTTGCCAAAGGGTTCGTGTAGACTTTCCTTGGTGTATCCAACGGCGTCAGCCGGGCAGGAT
AGGTGAAGTAGGCCCACCCGCGAGCGGGTGTTCCTTCTTCACTGTCCCTTATTCGCACCTGGCGGTGCTC
AACGGGAATCCTGCTCTGCGAGGCTGGCCGTAGGCCGGCCCTACCGGCGCGGCAGCGTTACCCGTGTCGG
CGGCTCCAACGGCTCGCCATCGTCCAGAAAACACGGCTCATCGGGCATCGGCAGGCGCTGCTGCCCGCGC
CGTTCCCATTCCTCCGTTTCGGTCAAGGCTGGCAGGTCTGGTTCCATGCCCGGAATGCCGGGCTGGCTGG
GCGGCTCCTCGCCGGGGCCGGTCGGTAGTTGCTGCTCGCCCGGATACAGGGTCGGGATGCGGCGCAGGTC
GCCATGCCCCAACAGCGATTCGTCCTGGTCGTCGTGATCAACCACCACGGCGGCACTGAACACCGACAGG
CGCAACTGGTCGCGGGGCTGGCCCCACGCCACGCGGTCATTGACCACGTAGGCCGACACGGTGCCGGGGC
CGTTGAGCTTCACGACGGAGATCCAGCGCTCGGCCACCAAGTCCTTGACTGCGTATTGGACCGTCCGCAA
AGAACGTCCGATGAGCTTGGAAAGTGTCTTCTGGCTGACCACCACGGCGTTCTGGTGGCCCATCTGCGCC
ACGAGGTGATGCAGCAGCATTGCCGCCGTGGGTTTCCTCGCAATAAGCCCGGCCCACGCCTCATGCGCTT
TGCGTTCCGTTTGCACCCAGTGACCGGGCTTGTTCTTGGCTTGAATGCCGATTTCTCTGGACTGCGTGGC
CATGCTTATCTCCATGCGGTAGGGGTGCCGCACGGTTGCGGCACCATGCGCAATCAGCTGCAACTTTTCG
GCAGCGCGACAACAATTATGCGTTGCGTAAAAGTGGCAGTCAATTACAGATTTTCTTTAACCTACGCAAT
GAGCTATTGCGGGGGGTGCCGCAATGAGCTGTTGCGTACCCCCCTTTTTTAAGTTGTTGATTTTTAAGTC
TTTCGCATTTCGCCCTATATCTAGTTCTTTGGTGCCCAAAGAAGGGCACCCCTGCGGGGTTCCCCCACGC
CTTCGGCGCGGCTCCCCCTCCGGCAAAAAGTGGCCCCTCCGGGGCTTGTTGATCGACTGCGCGGCCTTCG
GCCTTGCCCAAGGTGGCGCTGCCCCCTTGGAACCCCCGCACTCGCCGCCGTGAGGCTCGGGGGGCAGGCG
GGCGGGCTTCGCCCTTCGACTGCCCCCACTCGCATAGGCTTGGGTCGTTCCAGGCGCGTCAAGGCCAAGC
CGCTGCGCGGTCGCTGCGCGAGCCTTGACCCGCCTTCCACTTGGTGTCCAACCGGCAAGCGAAGCGCGCA
GGCCGCAGGCCGGAGGCTTTTCCCCAGAGAAAATTAAAAAAATTGATGGGGCAAGGCCGCAGGCCGCGCA
GTTGGAGCCGGTGGGTATGTGGTCGAAGGCTGGGTAGCCGGTGGGCAATCCCTGTGGTCAAGCTCGTGGG
CAGGCGCAGCCTGTCCATCAGCTTGTCCAGCAGGGTTGTCCACGGGCCGAGCGAAGCGAGCCAGCCGGTG
GCCGCTCGCGGCCATCGTCCACATATCCACGGGCTGGCAAGGGAGCGCAGCGACCGCGCAGGGCGAAGCC
CGGAGAGCAAGCCCGTAGGGGGGGCGCGCCCAGCTGTCTAGGGCGGCGGATTTGTCCTACTCAGGAGAGC
GTTCACCGACAAACAACAGATAAAACGAAAGGCCCAGTCTTTCGACTGAGCCTTTCGTTTTATTTGATGC
CTTTAATTAAAGCGGATAACAATTTCACACAGGAGAATTCTTGACAGCTAGCTCAGTCCTAGGTATTGTG
CTAGCTCTAGAGAAAGAGGAGAAATACTAGATGGTGAGCAAGGGCGAGGAGGATAACATGGCCATCATCA
AGGAGTTCATGCGCTTCAAGGTGCACATGGAGGGCTCCGTGAACGGCCACGAGTTCGAGATCGAGGGCGA
GGGCGAGGGCCGCCCCTACGAGGGCACCCAGACCGCCAAGCTGAAGGTGACCAAGGGTGGCCCCCTGCCC
TTCGCCTGGGACATCCTGTCCCCTCAGTTCATGTACGGCTCCAAGGCCTACGTGAAGCACCCCGCCGACA
TCCCCGACTACTTGAAGCTGTCCTTCCCCGAGGGCTTCAAGTGGGAGCGCGTGATGAACTTCGAGGACGG
CGGCGTGGTGACCGTGACCCAGGACTCCTCCTTGCAGGACGGCGAGTTCATCTACAAGGTGAAGCTGCGC
GGCACCAACTTCCCCTCCGACGGCCCCGTAATGCAGAAGAAGACCATGGGCTGGGAGGCCTCCTCCGAGC
GGATGTACCCCGAGGACGGCGCCCTGAAGGGCGAGATCAAGCAGAGGCTGAAGCTGAAGGACGGCGGCCA
CTACGACGCTGAGGTCAAGACCACCTACAAGGCCAAGAAGCCCGTGCAGCTGCCCGGCGCCTACAACGTC
AACATCAAGTTGGACATCACCTCCCACAACGAGGACTACACCATCGTGGAACAGTACGAACGCGCCGAGG
GCCGCCACTCCACCGGCGGCATGGACGAGCTGTACAAGTAATAATACGGATCCCCAGGCATCAAATAAAA
CGAAAGGCTCAGTCGAAAGACTGGGCCTTTCGTTTTATCTGTTGTTTGTCGGTGAACGCTCTCCCTGCAG
GTAGAGAAAGAGGAGAAATACTAGATGCGTAAAGGAGAAGAACTTTTCACTGGAGTTGTCCCAATTCTTG
TTGAATTAGATGGTGATGTTAATGGGCACAAATTTTCTGTCAGTGGAGAGGGTGAAGGTGATGCAACATA
CGGAAAACTTACCCTTAAATTTATTTGCACTACTGGAAAACTACCTGTTCCATGGCCAACACTTGTCACT
ACTTTCGGTTATGGTGTTCAATGCTTTGCGAGATACCCAGATCATATGAAACAGCATGACTTTTTCAAGA
GTGCCATGCCCGAAGGTTATGTACAGGAAAGAACTATATTTTTCAAAGATGACGGGAACTACAAGACACG
TGCTGAAGTCAAGTTTGAAGGTGATACCCTTGTTAATAGAATCGAGTTAAAAGGTATTGATTTTAAAGAA
GATGGAAACATTCTTGGACACAAATTGGAATACAACTATAACTCACACAATGTATACATCATGGCAGACA
AACAAAAGAATGGAATCAAAGTTAACTTCAAAATTAGACACAACATTGAAGATGGAAGCGTTCAACTAGC
AGACCATTATCAACAAAATACTCCAATTGGCGATGGCCCTGTCCTTTTACCAGACAACCATTACCTGTCC
ACACAATCTGCCCTTTCGAAAGATCCCAACGAAAAGAGAGACCACATGGTCCTTCTTGAGTTTGTAACAG
CTGCTGGGATTACACATGGCATGGATGAACTATACAAATAATAATACTAGAGCCAGGCATCAAATAAAAC
GAAAGGCTCAGTCGAAAGACTGGGCCTTTCGTTTTATCTGTTGTTTGTCGGTGAACGCTCTCTACTAGAG
TCACACTGGCTCACCTTCGGGTGGGCCTTTCTGCGTTTATATACTAGTAGCGGCCGCTGCAGCTTGGACT
CCTGTTGATAGATCCAGTAATGACCTCAGAACTCCATCTGGATTTGTTCAGAACGCTCGGTTGCCGCCGG
GCGTTTTTTATTGGTGAGAATCCAGGGGTCCCCAATAATTACGATTTAAATTGGCGAAAATGAGACGTTG
ATCGGCACGTAAGAGGTTCCAACTTTCACCATAATGAAATAAGATCACTACCGGGCGTATTTTTTGAGTT
ATCGAGAT
